>Addgene plasmid #245608 | pICSL50052 | addgene full sequence | sequence record 498368 | Addgene NGS Result
GGTCTCATTCGGGCTCGGATTATAAGGACCATGACGGAGACTATAAGGACCATGACCTCGACGCTGCAGC
AGCGGATTATAAGGACGATGACGATAAGTCGGGCCTGGAAGTTCTGTTTCAGGGCCCATCGGGCTCGCGT
GGCGTGCCTCATATCGTGATGGTGGACGCCTACAAGCGTTACAAGTTTTAAGCTTTGAGACCACGTGGCT
CTTCAGTGGACGAAAGGGCCTCGTGATACGCCTATTTTTATAGGTTAATGTCATGATAATAATGGTTTCT
TAGACGTCAGGTGGCACTTTTCGGGGAAATGTGCGCGGAACCCCTATTTGTTTATTTTTCTAAATACATT
CAAATATGTATCCGCTCATGAGACAATAACCCTGATAAATGCTTCAATAATATTGAAAAAGGAAGAGTAT
GCGCTCACGCAACTGGTCCAGAACCTTGACCGAACGCAGCGGTGGTAACGGCGCAGTGGCGGTTTTCATG
GCTTGTTATGACTGTTTTTTTTTGGGGTACAGTCTATGCCTCGGGCATCCAAGCAGCAAGCGCGTTACGC
CGTGGGTCGATGTTTGATGTTATGGAGCAGCAACGATGTTACGCAGCAGGGCAGTCGCCCTAAAACAAAG
TTAAACATCATGAGGGAAGCGGTGATCGCCGAAGTATCGACTCAACTATCAGAGGTAGTTGGCGTCATCG
AGCGCCATCTCGAACCGACGTTGCTGGCCGTACATTTGTACGGCTCCGCAGTGGATGGCGGCCTGAAGCC
ACACAGCGATATTGATTTGCTGGTTACGGTGACCGTAAGGCTTGATGAAACAACGCGGCGAGCTTTGATC
AACGACCTTTTGGAAACTTCGGCTTCCCCTGGAGAGAGCGAGATTCTCCGCGCTGTAGAAGTCACCATTG
TTGTGCACGACGACATCATTCCGTGGCGTTATCCAGCTAAGCGCGAACTGCAATTTGGAGAATGGCAGCG
CAATGACATTCTTGCAGGTATCTTCGAGCCAGCCACGATCGACATTGATCTGGCTATCTTGCTGACAAAA
GCAAGAGAACATAGCGTTGCCTTGGTAGGTCCAGCGGCGGAGGAACTCTTTGATCCGGTTCCTGAACAGG
ATCTATTTGAGGCGCTAAATGAAACCTTAACGCTATGGAACTCGCCGCCCGACTGGGCTGGCGATGAGCG
AAATGTAGTGCTTACGTTGTCCCGCATTTGGTACAGCGCAGTAACCGGCAAAATCGCGCCGAAGGATGTC
GCTGCCGACTGGGCAATGGAGCGCCTGCCGGCCCAGTATCAGCCCGTCATACTTGAAGCTAGACAGGCTT
ATCTTGGACAAGAAGAAGATCGCTTGGCCTCGCGCGCAGATCAGTTGGAAGAATTTGTCCATTACGTAAA
AGGCGAGATCACCAAGGTAGTCGGCAAATAACTGTCAGACCAAGTTTACTCATATATACTTTAGATTGAT
TTAAAACTTCATTTTTAATTTAAAAGGATCTAGGTGAAGATCCTTTTTGATAATCTCATGACCAAAATCC
CTTAACGTGAGTTTTCGTTCCACTGAGCGTCAGACCCCGTAGAAAAGATCAAAGGATCTTCTTGAGATCC
TTTTTTTCTGCGCGTAATCTGCTGCTTGCAAACAAAAAAACCACCGCTACCAGCGGTGGTTTGTTTGCCG
GATCAAGAGCTACCAACTCTTTTTCCGAAGGTAACTGGCTTCAGCAGAGCGCAGATACCAAATACTGTTC
TTCTAGTGTAGCCGTAGTTAGGCCACCACTTCAAGAACTCTGTAGCACCGCCTACATACCTCGCTCTGCT
AATCCTGTTACCAGTGGCTGCTGCCAGTGGCGATAAGTCGTGTCTTACCGGGTTGGACTCAAGACGATAG
TTACCGGATAAGGCGCAGCGGTCGGGCTGAACGGGGGGTTCGTGCACACAGCCCAGCTTGGAGCGAACGA
CCTACACCGAACTGAGATACCTACAGCGTGAGCTATGAGAAAGCGCCACGCTTCCCGAAGGGAGAAAGGC
GGACAGGTATCCGGTAAGCGGCAGGGTCGGAACAGGAGAGCGCACGAGGGAGCTTCCAGGGGGAAACGCC
TGGTATCTTTATAGTCCTGTCGGGTTTCGCCACCTCTGACTTGAGCGTCGATTTTTGTGATGCTCGTCAG
GGGGGCGGAGCCTATGGAAAAACGCCAGCAACGCGGCCTTTTTACGGTTCCTGGCCTTTTGCTGGCCTTT
TGCTCACATGTTCTTTCCTGCGTTATCCCCTGATTCTGTGGATAACCGTATTACCGCCTTTGAGTGAGCT
GATACCGCTCGCCGCAGCCGAACGACCGAGCGCAGCGAGTCAGTGAGCGAGGAAGCGGAAGAGCGCCCAA
TACGCAAACCGCCTCTCCCCGCGCGTTGGCCGATTCATTAATCACTGT
Features (pLannotate 1.2.2; 6 found; start..end, strand, type, name):
    314..418     +  promoter       AmpR promoter: bla
    409..489     -  CDS            int (fragment): INT2_ECOLX - Protein inferred from homology: Swiss-Prot protein existence level 3. Putative integrase believed to be involved in the insertion of antibiotic resistance genes into plasmids and transposons. From Escherichia coli.
    577..633     +  CDS            GmR (fragment): gentamycin acetyltransferase; aacC1; confers resistance to gentamycin
    640..1428    +  CDS            aadA: S3AD_ECOLX - Experimental evidence at protein level: Swiss-Prot protein existence level 1. Mediates bacterial resistance to the antibiotics streptomycin and spectinomycin. From Escherichia coli.
   1602..2190    +  rep_origin     ori: high-copy-number ColE1/pMB1/pBR322/pUC origin of replication
   2373..2422    +  CDS            lacI (fragment): lac repressor; lacI; The lac repressor binds to the lac operator to inhibit transcription in E. coli. This inhibition can be relieved by adding lactose or isopropyl-β-D-thiogalactopyranoside (IPTG).
