[The description below was written by a language model from this plasmid's Addgene catalogue record and pLannotate feature annotations shown in this document.]
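Description:
pICSL50052 is a Level 0 Golden Gate (MoClo syntax) part plasmid carrying a C-terminal tag module, built in the small pICSL01003 backbone and classed as a synthetic biology vector. It is maintained in E. coli as a high-copy plasmid through a ColE1/pUC-type origin and is selected with spectinomycin. Resistance comes from the aadA gene, which also confers streptomycin resistance. An AmpR (bla) promoter is annotated upstream of aadA and may contribute to its expression. The short integrase, gentamicin acetyltransferase and lacI fragments picked up by the automated annotation are non-functional remnants. The integrase and gentamicin fragments probably came along with the resistance cassette, and the lacI fragment probably comes from the backbone.

The payload is a synthetic 184 bp insert described as a 3xFLAG-C3-Spy affinity peptide. It combines a triple FLAG epitope for detection or immunopurification with a Spy peptide element. "C3" most likely denotes a 3C-type protease cleavage site, though the record does not define it. The insert itself was not annotated in the feature table, so its internal layout cannot be confirmed from the record. Internal BsaI and BpiI sites were removed by point mutation so that the part is compatible with Type IIS assembly. When the module is released it carries the TTCG and GCTT overhangs, which define the C-terminal tag position in the MoClo standard, between a stop-codon-less coding sequence and a terminator part.

The plasmid has no promoter or terminator for expressing the tag on its own. It serves only as a donor part, combined with promoter, coding sequence and terminator modules in one-pot Golden Gate reactions to build Level 1 transcription units encoding C-terminally tagged fusion proteins.
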