Addgene plasmid #245608: pICSL50052
Purpose: Level 0 Golden Gate part C-Terminal Tag with overhangs TTCG - GCTT
Depositing lab: Mark Youles. Depositing organization: Sainsbury Laboratory, Norwich.
Backbone
  Vector backbone: pICSL01003
  Backbone size w/o insert (bp): 2244
  Vector type: Synthetic Biology
Growth in bacteria
  Bacterial resistance: Spectinomycin, 50 μg/mL
  Growth temperature: 37°C
  Growth strain: DH5alpha
  Copy number: High Copy
Gene/Insert
  Gene/Insert name: C-Terminal tag 3xFLAG-C3-Spy affinity peptide
  Species: Synthetic
  Insert size (bp): 184
  Mutation: BsaI/BpiI sites removed by point-mutation
  Cloning method: Restriction Enzyme; 5′ cloning site BsaI (destroyed during cloning); 3′ cloning site BsaI (destroyed during cloning)
  Sequencing primers: 5′ TCACATGTTCTTTCCTGCG; 3′ GTCTCATGAGCGGATACATATTTGAATG
Terms and licenses: Academic/Nonprofit Terms; Industry Terms: Not Available to Industry
Depositor comments: Level 0 C-Terminal tag module used for GoldenGate assemblies using the MoClo overhang syntax
How to cite: pICSL50052 was a gift from Mark Youles (Addgene plasmid # 245608 ; http://n2t.net/addgene:245608 ; RRID:Addgene_245608)
